Addgene plasmid #194133: pLenti6MFV SLC25A4
Purpose: Expresses ANT1 (SLC25A4) protein in mammalian cells
Depositing lab: Jun Liu. Depositing organization: Johns Hopkins University and School of Medicine.
Backbone
  Vector backbone: pLenti6M-FLAG-V5
  Vector type: Mammalian Expression, Lentiviral
Growth in bacteria
  Bacterial resistance: Ampicillin, 100 μg/mL
  Growth temperature: 30°C
  Growth strain: NEB Stable
  Copy number: High Copy
Gene/Insert
  Gene/Insert name: SLC25A4
  Species: H. sapiens (human)
  Entrez Gene: SLC25A4 (a.k.a. AAC1, ANT, ANT 1, ANT1, MTDPS12, MTDPS12A, PEO2, PEO3, PEOA2, T1)
  Cloning method: Restriction Enzyme; 5′ cloning site unknown (unknown if destroyed); 3′ cloning site unknown (unknown if destroyed)
  Sequencing primers: 5′ unknown
Terms and licenses: Academic/Nonprofit Terms; Industry Terms: Not Available to Industry
How to cite: pLenti6MFV SLC25A4 was a gift from Jun Liu (Addgene plasmid # 194133 ; http://n2t.net/addgene:194133 ; RRID:Addgene_194133)
