[The description below was written by a language model from this plasmid's Addgene catalogue record and pLannotate feature annotations shown in this document.]
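Description:
pLenti6MFV SLC25A4 is a third-generation-style, self-inactivating HIV-1 lentiviral expression plasmid built on the pLenti6M-FLAG-V5 backbone and carrying the human SLC25A4 coding sequence, which encodes the mitochondrial adenine nucleotide translocator ANT1 (also called AAC1). In bacteria it is maintained through a high-copy ColE1/pUC-type origin and selected with ampicillin via the β-lactamase gene. An f1 origin and remnants of a pBluescript-type lac/T3/T7 region are also present. The record lists a recombination-deficient growth strain, which is consistent with the need to keep the repeated LTR sequences stable.

The viral transfer cassette begins with an RSV promoter fused to a truncated 5′ LTR, so genomic RNA can be produced in packaging cells without Tat. This is followed by the Ψ packaging signal with a partial gag sequence and the Rev response element for Rev-dependent nuclear export. It ends with a ΔU3 3′ LTR that inactivates LTR promoter activity after integration, and an SV40 polyadenylation signal and SV40 origin lie downstream. No cPPT or WPRE is annotated.

Within the provirus, the CMV immediate-early enhancer and promoter drive SLC25A4. Upstream of the gene are annotated fragments of a FLAG epitope, a short segment matching a TEV/His-type composite tag, and a V5 tag, and a second V5 tag is annotated downstream. The record does not confirm which of these are in frame with the ANT1 protein. A separate SV40 promoter/EM7 promoter unit expresses blasticidin S deaminase, which allows blasticidin selection of transduced mammalian cells. The stated purpose is expression of ANT1 in mammalian cells, by transfection or by lentiviral transduction to generate stable lines.
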