Features (pLannotate 1.2.2; 33 found; start..end, strand, type, name):
     12..32      -  misc_feature   MCS (fragment): pBluescript multiple cloning site
     42..345     +  enhancer       CMV enhancer: human cytomegalovirus immediate early enhancer
    346..549     +  promoter       CMV promoter: human cytomegalovirus (CMV) immediate early promoter
    641..665     +  CDS            3xFLAG (fragment): three tandem FLAG® epitope tags
    680..706     +  CDS            capTEV™ (fragment): composite tag for in vivo biotinylation, TEV protease cleavage, and 6xHis tagging
    707..748     +  CDS            V5 tag: epitope tag from simian virus 5
    755..773     +  misc_feature   MCS (fragment): pBluescript multiple cloning site
    773..1666    +  CDS            SLC25A4: ADT1_HUMAN - Also known as AAC1 From Homo sapiens (Human).
   1695..1736    +  CDS            V5 tag: epitope tag from simian virus 5
   1778..2107    +  promoter       SV40 promoter: SV40 enhancer and early promoter
   2155..2202    +  promoter       EM7 promoter: synthetic bacterial promoter&nbsp
   2221..2619    +  CDS            BSD: blasticidin S deaminase; Aspergillus terreus BSD; confers resistance to blasticidin
   2636..2704    +  CDS            nef (fragment): NEF_HV1Z2 - Experimental evidence at protein level: Swiss-Prot protein existence level 1. Extracellular Nef protein targets CD4(+) T-lymphocytes for apoptosis by interacting with CXCR4 surface receptors. From Human immunodeficiency virus type 1 group M subtype D (isolate Z2/CDC-Z34) (HIV-1).
   2706..2939    +  LTR            3' LTR (ΔU3): self-inactivating 3' long terminal repeat (LTR) from HIV-1
   3011..3132    +  polyA_signal   SV40 poly(A) signal: SV40 polyadenylation signal
   3172..3307    +  rep_origin     SV40 ori: SV40 origin of replication
   3328..3346    -  promoter       T7 promoter: promoter for bacteriophage T7 RNA polymerase
   3354..3509    +  CDS            lacZα (fragment): LacZα fragment of β-galactosidase; lacZ fragment
   3514..3942    +  rep_origin     f1 ori (sequence partly withheld): f1 bacteriophage origin of replication; arrow indicates direction of (+) strand synthesis
   3995..4099    +  promoter       AmpR promoter: bla
   4100..4960    +  CDS            AmpR: β-lactamase; bla; confers resistance to ampicillin, carbenicillin, and related antibiotics
   5131..5719    +  rep_origin     ori: high-copy-number ColE1/pMB1/pBR322/pUC origin of replication
   5902..5994    +  CDS            lacI (fragment): lac repressor; lacI; The lac repressor binds to the lac operator to inhibit transcription in E. coli. This inhibition can be relieved by adding lactose or isopropyl-β-D-thiogalactopyranoside (IPTG).
   6007..6028    +  protein_bind   CAP binding site: CAP binding activates transcription in the presence of cAMP. E. coli catabolite activator protein
   6043..6073    +  promoter       lac promoter: promoter for the E. coli lac operon
   6081..6097    +  protein_bind   lac operator: The lac repressor binds to the lac operator to inhibit transcription in E. coli. This inhibition can be relieved by adding lactose or isopropyl-β-D-thiogalactopyranoside (IPTG). lac repressor encoded by lacI
   6142..6160    +  promoter       T3 promoter: promoter for bacteriophage T3 RNA polymerase
   6188..6414    +  promoter       RSV promoter: Rous sarcoma virus enhancer/promoter
   6415..6595    +  LTR            5' LTR (truncated): truncated 5' long terminal repeat (LTR) from HIV-1
   6642..6767    +  misc_feature   HIV-1 Ψ: packaging signal of human immunodeficiency virus type 1
   6751..7114    +  CDS            HIV-1 gag (fragment): gag protein from human immunodeficiency virus 1; gag
   7260..7493    +  misc_feature   RRE: The Rev response element (RRE) of HIV-1 allows for Rev-dependent mRNA export from the nucleus to the cytoplasm.
   7870..11      +  CDS            Rev (fragment) (across the origin): human immunodeficiency virus 1 (HIV-1) Rev protein; rev; enhances nuclear export of unspliced and incompletely spliced viral mRNAs
>Addgene plasmid #194133 | pLenti6MFV SLC25A4 | addgene full sequence | sequence record 380659 | Addgene NGS Result
GTGAACGGATCTCGACGGTATCGATAAGCTTGGGAGTTCCGCGTTACATAACTTACGGTAAATGGCCCGC
CTGGCTGACCGCCCAACGACCCCCGCCCATTGACGTCAATAATGACGTATGTTCCCATAGTAACGCCAAT
AGGGACTTTCCATTGACGTCAATGGGTGGAGTATTTACGGTAAACTGCCCACTTGGCAGTACATCAAGTG
TATCATATGCCAAGTACGCCCCCTATTGACGTCAATGACGGTAAATGGCCCGCCTGGCATTATGCCCAGT
ACATGACCTTATGGGACTTTCCTACTTGGCAGTACATCTACGTATTAGTCATCGCTATTACCATGGTGAT
GCGGTTTTGGCAGTACATCAATGGGCGTGGATAGCGGTTTGACTCACGGGGATTTCCAAGTCTCCACCCC
ATTGACGTCAATGGGAGTTTGTTTTGGCACCAAAATCAACGGGACTTTCCAAAATGTCGTAACAACTCCG
CCCCATTGACGCAAATGGGCGGTAGGCGTGTACGGTGGGAGGTCTATATAAGCAGAGCTCGTTTAGTGAA
CCGTCAGATCGCCTGGAGACGCCATCCACGCTGTTTTGACCTCCATAGAAGACACCGACTCTAGAGGATC
CGCCACCATGGATTACAAGGATGACGACGATAAGAGCCCGGGCGGATCGTTGGAGAATCTTTATTTTCAG
GGTCAAGGTAAGCCTATCCCTAACCCTCTCCTCGGTCTCGATTCTACGTCTAGACTGCAGGAATTCGATA
TCATGGGTGATCACGCTTGGAGCTTCCTAAAGGACTTCCTGGCCGGGGGCGTCGCCGCTGCCGTCTCCAA
GACCGCGGTCGCCCCCATCGAGAGGGTCAAACTGCTGCTGCAGGTCCAGCATGCCAGCAAACAGATCAGT
GCTGAGAAGCAGTACAAAGGGATCATTGATTGTGTGGTGAGAATCCCTAAGGAGCAGGGCTTCCTCTCCT
TCTGGAGGGGTAACCTGGCCAACGTGATCCGTTACTTCCCCACCCAAGCTCTCAACTTCGCCTTCAAGGA
CAAGTACAAGCAGCTCTTCTTAGGGGGTGTGGATCGGCATAAGCAGTTCTGGCGCTACTTTGCTGGTAAC
CTGGCGTCCGGTGGGGCCGCTGGGGCCACCTCCCTTTGCTTTGTCTACCCGCTGGACTTTGCTAGGACCA
GGTTGGCTGCTGATGTGGGCAAGGGCGCCGCCCAGCGTGAGTTCCATGGTCTGGGCGACTGTATCATCAA
GATCTTCAAGTCTGATGGCCTGAGGGGGCTCTACCAGGGTTTCAACGTCTCTGTCCAAGGCATCATTATC
TATAGAGCTGCCTACTTCGGAGTCTATGATACTGCCAAGGGGATGCTGCCTGACCCCAAGAACGTGCACA
TTTTTGTGAGCTGGATGATTGCCCAGAGTGTGACGGCAGTCGCAGGGCTGGTGTCCTACCCCTTTGACAC
TGTTCGTCGTAGAATGATGATGCAGTCCGGCCGGAAAGGGGCCGATATTATGTACACGGGGACAGTTGAC
TGCTGGAGGAAGATTGCAAAAGACGAAGGAGCCAAGGCCTTCTTCAAAGGTGCCTGGTCCAATGTGCTGA
GAGGCATGGGCGGTGCTTTTGTATTGGTGTTGTATGATGAGATCAAAAAATATGTCTAACTCGAGGGGGG
GCCCGCGGTTCGAAGGTAAGCCTATCCCTAACCCTCTCCTCGGTCTCGATTCTACGCGTACCGGTTAGTA
ATGAGTTTGGAATTAATTCTGTGGAATGTGTGTCAGTTAGGGTGTGGAAAGTCCCCAGGCTCCCCAGCAG
GCAGAAGTATGCAAAGCATGCATCTCAATTAGTCAGCAACCAGGTGTGGAAAGTCCCCAGGCTCCCCAGC
AGGCAGAAGTATGCAAAGCATGCATCTCAATTAGTCAGCAACCATAGTCCCGCCCCTAACTCCGCCCATC
CCGCCCCTAACTCCGCCCAGTTCCGCCCATTCTCCGCCCCATGGCTGACTAATTTTTTTTATTTATGCAG
AGGCCGAGGCCGCCTCTGCCTCTGAGCTATTCCAGAAGTAGTGAGGAGGCTTTTTTGGAGGCCTAGGCTT
TTGCAAAAAGCTCCCGGGAGCTTGTATATCCATTTTCGGATCTGATCAGCACGTGTTGACAATTAATCAT
CGGCATAGTATATCGGCATAGTATAATACGACAAGGTGAGGAACTAAACCATGGCCAAGCCTTTGTCTCA
AGAAGAATCCACCCTCATTGAAAGAGCAACGGCTACAATCAACAGCATCCCCATCTCTGAAGACTACAGC
GTCGCCAGCGCAGCTCTCTCTAGCGACGGCCGCATCTTCACTGGTGTCAATGTATATCATTTTACTGGGG
GACCTTGTGCAGAACTCGTGGTGCTGGGCACTGCTGCTGCTGCGGCAGCTGGCAACCTGACTTGTATCGT
CGCGATCGGAAATGAGAACAGGGGCATCTTGAGCCCCTGCGGACGGTGCCGACAGGTGCTTCTCGATCTG
CATCCTGGGATCAAAGCCATAGTGAAGGACAGTGATGGACAGCCGACGGCAGTTGGGATTCGTGAATTGC
TGCCCTCTGGTTATGTGTGGGAGGGCTAAGCACAATTCGAGCTCGGTACCTTTAAGACCAATGACTTACA
AGGCAGCTGTAGATCTTAGCCACTTTTTAAAAGAAAAGGGGGGACTGGAAGGGCTAATTCACTCCCAACG
AAGACAAGATCTGCTTTTTGCTTGTACTGGGTCTCTCTGGTTAGACCAGATCTGAGCCTGGGAGCTCTCT
GGCTAACTAGGGAACCCACTGCTTAAGCCTCAATAAAGCTTGCCTTGAGTGCTTCAAGTAGTGTGTGCCC
GTCTGTTGTGTGACTCTGGTAACTAGAGATCCCTCAGACCCTTTTAGTCAGTGTGGAAAATCTCTAGCAG
TAGTAGTTCATGTCATCTTATTATTCAGTATTTATAACTTGCAAAGAAATGAATATCAGAGAGTGAGAGG
AACTTGTTTATTGCAGCTTATAATGGTTACAAATAAAGCAATAGCATCACAAATTTCACAAATAAAGCAT
TTTTTTCACTGCATTCTAGTTGTGGTTTGTCCAAACTCATCAATGTATCTTATCATGTCTGGCTCTAGCT
ATCCCGCCCCTAACTCCGCCCATCCCGCCCCTAACTCCGCCCAGTTCCGCCCATTCTCCGCCCCATGGCT
GACTAATTTTTTTTATTTATGCAGAGGCCGAGGCCGCCTCGGCCTCTGAGCTATTCCAGAAGTAGTGAGG
AGGCTTTTTTGGAGGCCTAGGGACGTACCCAATTCGCCCTATAGTGAGTCGTATTACGCGCGCTCACTGG
CCGTCGTTTTACAACGTCGTGACTGGGAAAACCCTGGCGTTACCCAACTTAATCGCCTTGCAGCACATCC
CCCTTTCGCCAGCTGGCGTAATAGCGAAGAGGCCCGCACCGATCGCCCTTCCCAACAGTTGCGCAGCCTG
AATGGCGAATGGG
[124 nt withheld, positions 3514-3637]
C
[91 nt withheld, positions 3639-3729]
A
[49 nt withheld, positions 3731-3779]
CCTTTGACGTTGGAGTCCACGTTCTTT
[37 nt withheld, positions 3807-3843]
ACCCTATCTCGGTCTATTCTTTTGATTTATAAGGGATTTTGCCGATTTCGGCCTATTGGTTAAAAAATGA
GCTGATTTAACAAAAATTTAACGCGAATTTTAACAAAATATTAACGCTTACAATTTAGGTGGCACTTTTC
GGGGAAATGTGCGCGGAACCCCTATTTGTTTATTTTTCTAAATACATTCAAATATGTATCCGCTCATGAG
ACAATAACCCTGATAAATGCTTCAATAATATTGAAAAAGGAAGAGTATGAGTATTCAACATTTCCGTGTC
GCCCTTATTCCCTTTTTTGCGGCATTTTGCCTTCCTGTTTTTGCTCACCCAGAAACGCTGGTGAAAGTAA
AAGATGCTGAAGATCAGTTGGGTGCACGAGTGGGTTACATCGAACTGGATCTCAACAGCGGTAAGATCCT
TGAGAGTTTTCGCCCCGAAGAACGTTTTCCAATGATGAGCACTTTTAAAGTTCTGCTATGTGGCGCGGTA
TTATCCCGTATTGACGCCGGGCAAGAGCAACTCGGTCGCCGCATACACTATTCTCAGAATGACTTGGTTG
AGTACTCACCAGTCACAGAAAAGCATCTTACGGATGGCATGACAGTAAGAGAATTATGCAGTGCTGCCAT
AACCATGAGTGATAACACTGCGGCCAACTTACTTCTGACAACGATCGGAGGACCGAAGGAGCTAACCGCT
TTTTTGCACAACATGGGGGATCATGTAACTCGCCTTGATCGTTGGGAACCGGAGCTGAATGAAGCCATAC
CAAACGACGAGCGTGACACCACGATGCCTGTAGCAATGGCAACAACGTTGCGCAAACTATTAACTGGCGA
ACTACTTACTCTAGCTTCCCGGCAACAATTAATAGACTGGATGGAGGCGGATAAAGTTGCAGGACCACTT
CTGCGCTCGGCCCTTCCGGCTGGCTGGTTTATTGCTGATAAATCTGGAGCCGGTGAGCGTGGGTCTCGCG
GTATCATTGCAGCACTGGGGCCAGATGGTAAGCCCTCCCGTATCGTAGTTATCTACACGACGGGGAGTCA
GGCAACTATGGATGAACGAAATAGACAGATCGCTGAGATAGGTGCCTCACTGATTAAGCATTGGTAACTG
TCAGACCAAGTTTACTCATATATACTTTAGATTGATTTAAAACTTCATTTTTAATTTAAAAGGATCTAGG
TGAAGATCCTTTTTGATAATCTCATGACCAAAATCCCTTAACGTGAGTTTTCGTTCCACTGAGCGTCAGA
CCCCGTAGAAAAGATCAAAGGATCTTCTTGAGATCCTTTTTTTCTGCGCGTAATCTGCTGCTTGCAAACA
AAAAAACCACCGCTACCAGCGGTGGTTTGTTTGCCGGATCAAGAGCTACCAACTCTTTTTCCGAAGGTAA
CTGGCTTCAGCAGAGCGCAGATACCAAATACTGTTCTTCTAGTGTAGCCGTAGTTAGGCCACCACTTCAA
GAACTCTGTAGCACCGCCTACATACCTCGCTCTGCTAATCCTGTTACCAGTGGCTGCTGCCAGTGGCGAT
AAGTCGTGTCTTACCGGGTTGGACTCAAGACGATAGTTACCGGATAAGGCGCAGCGGTCGGGCTGAACGG
GGGGTTCGTGCACACAGCCCAGCTTGGAGCGAACGACCTACACCGAACTGAGATACCTACAGCGTGAGCT
ATGAGAAAGCGCCACGCTTCCCGAAGGGAGAAAGGCGGACAGGTATCCGGTAAGCGGCAGGGTCGGAACA
GGAGAGCGCACGAGGGAGCTTCCAGGGGGAAACGCCTGGTATCTTTATAGTCCTGTCGGGTTTCGCCACC
TCTGACTTGAGCGTCGATTTTTGTGATGCTCGTCAGGGGGGCGGAGCCTATGGAAAAACGCCAGCAACGC
GGCCTTTTTACGGTTCCTGGCCTTTTGCTGGCCTTTTGCTCACATGTTCTTTCCTGCGTTATCCCCTGAT
TCTGTGGATAACCGTATTACCGCCTTTGAGTGAGCTGATACCGCTCGCCGCAGCCGAACGACCGAGCGCA
GCGAGTCAGTGAGCGAGGAAGCGGAAGAGCGCCCAATACGCAAACCGCCTCTCCCCGCGCGTTGGCCGAT
TCATTAATGCAGCTGGCACGACAGGTTTCCCGACTGGAAAGCGGGCAGTGAGCGCAACGCAATTAATGTG
AGTTAGCTCACTCATTAGGCACCCCAGGCTTTACACTTTATGCTTCCGGCTCGTATGTTGTGTGGAATTG
TGAGCGGATAACAATTTCACACAGGAAACAGCTATGACCATGATTACGCCAAGCGCGCAATTAACCCTCA
CTAAAGGGAACAAAAGCTGGAGCTGCAAGCTTAATGTAGTCTTATGCAATACTCTTGTAGTCTTGCAACA
TGGTAACGATGAGTTAGCAACATGCCTTACAAGGAGAGAAAAAGCACCGTGCATGCCGATTGGTGGAAGT
AAGGTGGTACGATCGTGCCTTATTAGGAAGGCAACAGACGGGTCTGACATGGATTGGACGAACCACTGAA
TTGCCGCATTGCAGAGATATTGTATTTAAGTGCCTAGCTCGATACATAAACGGGTCTCTCTGGTTAGACC
AGATCTGAGCCTGGGAGCTCTCTGGCTAACTAGGGAACCCACTGCTTAAGCCTCAATAAAGCTTGCCTTG
AGTGCTTCAAGTAGTGTGTGCCCGTCTGTTGTGTGACTCTGGTAACTAGAGATCCCTCAGACCCTTTTAG
TCAGTGTGGAAAATCTCTAGCAGTGGCGCCCGAACAGGGACTTGAAAGCGAAAGGGAAACCAGAGGAGCT
CTCTCGACGCAGGACTCGGCTTGCTGAAGCGCGCACGGCAAGAGGCGAGGGGCGGCGACTGGTGAGTACG
CCAAAAATTTTGACTAGCGGAGGCTAGAAGGAGAGAGATGGGTGCGAGAGCGTCAGTATTAAGCGGGGGA
GAATTAGATCGCGATGGGAAAAAATTCGGTTAAGGCCAGGGGGAAAGAAAAAATATAAATTAAAACATAT
AGTATGGGCAAGCAGGGAGCTAGAACGATTCGCAGTTAATCCTGGCCTGTTAGAAACATCAGAAGGCTGT
AGACAAATACTGGGACAGCTACAACCATCCCTTCAGACAGGATCAGAAGAACTTAGATCATTATATAATA
CAGTAGCAACCCTCTATTGTGTGCATCAAAGGATAGAGATAAAAGACACCAAGGAAGCTTTAGACAAGAT
AGAGGAAGAGCAAAACAAAAGTAAGACCACCGCACAGCAAGCGGCCGCTGATCTTCAGACCTGGAGGAGG
AGATATGAGGGACAATTGGAGAAGTGAATTATATAAATATAAAGTAGTAAAAATTGAACCATTAGGAGTA
GCACCCACCAAGGCAAAGAGAAGAGTGGTGCAGAGAGAAAAAAGAGCAGTGGGAATAGGAGCTTTGTTCC
TTGGGTTCTTGGGAGCAGCAGGAAGCACTATGGGCGCAGCGTCAATGACGCTGACGGTACAGGCCAGACA
ATTATTGTCTGGTATAGTGCAGCAGCAGAACAATTTGCTGAGGGCTATTGAGGCGCAACAGCATCTGTTG
CAACTCACAGTCTGGGGCATCAAGCAGCTCCAGGCAAGAATCCTGGCTGTGGAAAGATACCTAAAGGATC
AACAGCTCCTGGGGATTTGGGGTTGCTCTGGAAAACTCATTTGCACCACTGCTGTGCCTTGGAATGCTAG
TTGGAGTAATAAATCTCTGGAACAGATTTGGAATCACACGACCTGGATGGAGTGGGACAGAGAAATTAAC
AATTACACAAGCTTAATACACTCCTTAATTGAAGAATCGCAAAACCAGCAAGAAAAGAATGAACAAGAAT
TATTGGAATTAGATAAATGGGCAAGTTTGTGGAATTGGTTTAACATAACAAATTGGCTGTGGTATATAAA
ATTATTCATAATGATAGTAGGAGGCTTGGTAGGTTTAAGAATAGTTTTTGCTGTACTTTCTATAGTGAAT
AGAGTTAGGCAGGGATATTCACCATTATCGTTTCAGACCCACCTCCCAACCCCGAGGGGACCCGACAGGC
CCGAAGGAATAGAAGAAGAAGGTGGAGAGAGAGACAGAGACAGATCCATTCGATTA
